>Addgene plasmid #205675 | LEAPPW | addgene full sequence | sequence record 409129 | Addgene NGS Result
TGGAAGGGCTAATTCACTCCCAAAGAAGACAAGATATCCTTGATCTGTGGATCTACCACACACAAGGCTA
CTTCCCTGATTAGCAGAACTACACACCAGGGCCAGGGGTCAGATATCCACTGACCTTTGGATGGTGCTAC
AAGCTAGTACCAGTTGAGCCAGATAAGGTAGAAGAGGCCAATAAAGGAGAGAACACCAGCTTGTTACACC
CTGTGAGCCTGCATGGGATGGATGACCCGGAGAGAGAAGTGTTAGAGTGGAGGTTTGACAGCCGCCTAGC
ATTTCATCACGTGGCCCGAGAGCTGCATCCGGAGTACTTCAAGAACTGCTGATATCGAGCTTGCTACAAG
GGACTTTCCGCTGGGGACTTTCCAGGGAGGCGTGGCCTGGGCGGGACTGGGGAGTGGCGAGCCCTCAGAT
CCTGCATATAAGCAGCTGCTTTTTGCCTGTACTGGGTCTCTCTGGTTAGACCAGATCTGAGCCTGGGAGC
TCTCTGGCTAACTAGGGAACCCACTGCTTAAGCCTCAATAAAGCTTGCCTTGAGTGCTTCAAGTAGTGTG
TGCCCGTCTGTTGTGTGACTCTGGTAACTAGAGATCCCTCAGACCCTTTTAGTCAGTGTGGAAAATCTCT
AGCAGTGGCGCCCGAACAGGGACTTGAAAGCGAAAGGGAAACCAGAGGAGCTCTCTCGACGCAGGACTCG
GCTTGCTGAAGCGCGCACGGCAAGAGGCGAGGGGCGGCGACTGGTGAGTACGCCAAAAATTTTGACTAGC
GGAGGCTAGAAGGAGAGAGATGGGTGCGAGAGCGTCAGTATTAAGCGGGGGAGAATTAGATCGCGATGGG
AAAAAATTCGGTTAAGGCCAGGGGGAAAGAAAAAATATAAATTAAAACATATAGTATGGGCAAGCAGGGA
GCTAGAACGATTCGCAGTTAATCCTGGCCTGTTAGAAACATCAGAAGGCTGTAGACAAATACTGGGACAG
CTACAACCATCCCTTCAGACAGGATCAGAAGAACTTAGATCATTATATAATACAGTAGCAACCCTCTATT
GTGTGCATCAAAGGATAGAGATAAAAGACACCAAGGAAGCTTTAGACAAGATAGAGGAAGAGCAAAACAA
AAGTAAGACCACCGCACAGCAAGCGGCCGGCCGCTGATCTTCAGACCTGGAGGAGGAGATATGAGGGACA
ATTGGAGAAGTGAATTATATAAATATAAAGTAGTAAAAATTGAACCATTAGGAGTAGCACCCACCAAGGC
AAAGAGAAGAGTGGTGCAGAGAGAAAAAAGAGCAGTGGGAATAGGAGCTTTGTTCCTTGGGTTCTTGGGA
GCAGCAGGAAGCACTATGGGCGCAGCGTCAATGACGCTGACGGTACAGGCCAGACAATTATTGTCTGGTA
TAGTGCAGCAGCAGAACAATTTGCTGAGGGCTATTGAGGCGCAACAGCATCTGTTGCAACTCACAGTCTG
GGGCATCAAGCAGCTCCAGGCAAGAATCCTGGCTGTGGAAAGATACCTAAAGGATCAACAGCTCCTGGGG
ATTTGGGGTTGCTCTGGAAAACTCATTTGCACCACTGCTGTGCCTTGGAATGCTAGTTGGAGTAATAAAT
CTCTGGAACAGATTTGGAATCACACGACCTGGATGGAGTGGGACAGAGAAATTAACAATTACACAAGCTT
AATACACTCCTTAATTGAAGAATCGCAAAACCAGCAAGAAAAGAATGAACAAGAATTATTGGAATTAGAT
AAATGGGCAAGTTTGTGGAATTGGTTTAACATAACAAATTGGCTGTGGTATATAAAATTATTCATAATGA
TAGTAGGAGGCTTGGTAGGTTTAAGAATAGTTTTTGCTGTACTTTCTATAGTGAATAGAGTTAGGCAGGG
ATATTCACCATTATCGTTTCAGACCCACCTCCCAACCCCGAGGGGACCCGACAGGCCCGAAGGAATAGAA
GAAGAAGGTGGAGAGAGAGACAGAGACAGATCCATTCGATTAGTGAACGGATCTCGACGGTATCGCCTTT
AAAAGAAAAGGGGGGATTGGGGGGTACAGTGCAGGGGAAAGAATAGTAGACATAATAGCAACAGACATAC
AAACTAAAGAATTACAAAAACAAATTACAAAAATTCAAAATTTTCGGGTTTATTACAGGGACAGCAGAGA
TCCAGTTTATCGATGGGCAGAGCGCACATCGCCCACAGTCCCCGAGAAGTTGGGGGGAGGGGTCGGCAAT
TGAACCGGAGCCTAGAGAAGGTGGCGCGGGGTAAACTGGGAAAGTGATGTCGTGTACTGGCTCCGCCTTT
TTCCCGAGGGTGGGGGAGAACCGTATATAAGTGCAGTAGTCGCCGTGAACGTTCTTTTTCGCAACGGGTT
TGCCGCCAGAACACAGGTAAGTGCCGTGTGTGGTTCCCGCGGGCCTGGCCTCTTTACGGGTTATGGCCCT
TGCGTGCCTTGAATTACTTCCACGCCCCTGGCTGCAGTACGTGATTCTTGATCCCGAGCTTCGGGTTGGA
AGTGGGTGGGAGAGTTCGAGGCCTTGCGCTTAAGGAGCCCCTTCGCCTCGTGCTTGAGTTGAGGCCTGGC
TTGGGCGCTGGGGCCGCCGCGTGCGAATCTGGTGGCACCTTCGCGCCTGTCTCGCTGCTTTCGATAAGTC
TCTAGCCATTTAAAATTTTTGATGACCTGCTGCGACGCTTTTTTTCTGGCAAGATAGTCTTGTAAATGCG
GGCCAAGATCGGCACACTGGTATTTCGGTTTTTGGGGCCGCGGGCGGCGACGGGGCCGGTGCGTCCCAGC
GCACATGTTCGGCGAGGCGGGGCCTGCGAGCGCGGCCACCGAGAATCGGACGGGGGTAGTCTCAAGCTGG
CCGGCCTGCTCTGGTGCCTGGCCTCGCGCCGCCGTGTATCGCCCCGCCCTGGGCGGCAAGGCTGGCCCGG
TCGGCACCAGTTGCGTGAGCGGAAAGATGGCCGCTTCCCGGCCCTGCTGCAGGGAGCTCAAAATGGAGGA
CGCGGCGCTCGGGAGAGCGGGCGGGTGAGTCACCCACACAAAGGAAAAGGGCCTTTCCGTCCTCAGCCGT
CGCTTCATGTGACTCCACGGAGTACCGGGCGCCGTCCAGGCACCTCGATTAGTTCTCGCGCTTTTGGAGT
ACGTCGTCTTTAGGTTGGGGGGAGGGGTTTTATGCGATGGAGTTTCCCCACACTGAGTGGGTGGAGACTG
AAGTTAGGCCAGCTTGGCACTTGATGTAATTCTCCTTGGAATTTGCCCTTTTTGAGTTTGGATCTTGGTT
CATTCTCAAGCCTCAGACAGTGGTTCAAAGTTTTTTTCTTCCATTTCAGGTGTCGTGAAGCGCTTCGACT
AGGGATAACAGGGTAATTGTTTGAATGAGGCTTCAGTACTTTACAGAATCGTTGCCTGCACATCTTGGAA
ACACTTGCTGGGATTACTTCGACTTCTTAACCCAACAGAAGGCTCGAGAAGGTATATTGCTGTTGACAGG
ATCCACATTAACAACTTTAAGTCCAGCAATTTGAGTTAAGGGTGTTGCTCTCAATGATTTCACTAATGGT
TCAATTTTTAATTTCTTTTCTTCTGGTTCAAAATTCAAGTTTCAAGTGAAAGTGTAATATGCACCCATTT
CTTTCAATAAATCTTCTAAATAGTCCACTAATGTTTTATTTTGTTTTTTACAAAATCAAGCAGCCTCTGC
TATCAATATAGAACCTTGTATTCCATCTTTATCTCTAGCTGAGTCATCAATTACATATCCATAACTTTCT
TCATAAGCAAAAACAAAATTTAATCCGTTATCTTCTTCTTTAGCAATTTCTCTACCCATTCATTTCAATC
CAGTTAAAGTTTTTACAATCTTAACTCCATATTTTTCCTGAGCGATTCTATCACCCAAATCACTTGTTAC
AAAACTTGAATATAGAGCCGGATTTTTTGGAATGCTATTTAAGCGTTTTAGATTTGATAATTTTCAATCA
ATTAAAATTGGTCCTGTTTGATTTCCATCTAATCTTACAAAATGACCATCATGTTTTATTGCCATTCCAA
ATCTGTCAGCATCTGGGTCATTCATAATAATAATATCTGCATCATGTTTAATACCATATTCAAGCGGTAT
TTTTCATGCAGGATCAAATTCTGGATTTGGATTTACAACATTTTTCAATGTTTCATCTTCAAATGCACGA
TCTTCACCCTCAATAACGTTATATCCTGATTCACGTAATCTTTTTGGGGTAAATTTAGTTCCTGTTCCAT
TAACTGCGCTAAAAATAGGGCCCTGCCTCGGACTTCAAGGGGCTAGAATTCGAGCAATTATCTTGTTTAC
TAAAACTGAATACCTTGCTATCTCTTTGATACATTTTTACAAAGCTGAATTAAAATGGTATAAATTAAAT
CACTTTTTTCAATTCTACCGGGTAGGGGAGGCGCTTTTCCCAAGGCAGTCTGGAGCATGCGCTTTAGCAG
CCCCGCTGGGCACTTGGCGCTACACAAGTGGCCTCTGGCCTCGCACACATTCCACATCCACCGGTAGGCG
CCAACCGGCTCCGTTCTTTGGTGGCCCCTTCGCGCCACCTTCTACTCCTCCCCTAGTCAGGAAGTTCCCC
CCCGCCCCGCAGCTCGCGTCGTGCAGGACGTGACAAATGGAAGTAGCACGTCTCACTAGTCTCGTGCAGA
TGGACAGCACCGCTGAGCAATGGAAGCGGGTAGGCCTTTGGGGCAGCGGCCAATAGCAGCTTTGCTCCTT
CGCTTTCTGGGCTCAGAGGCTGGGAAGGGGTGGGTCCGGGGGCGGGCTCAGGGGCGGGCTCAGGGGCGGG
GCGGGCGCCCGAAGGTCCTCCGGAGGCCCGGCATTCTGCACGCTTCAAAAGCGCACGTCTGCCGCGCTGT
TCTCCTCTTCCTCATCTCCGGGCCTTTCGACCTTTAATTAACCACCATGACCGAGTACAAGCCCACGGTG
CGCCTCGCCACCCGCGACGACGTCCCCAGGGCCGTACGCACCCTCGCCGCCGCGTTCGCCGACTACCCCG
CCACGCGCCACACCGTCGATCCGGACCGCCACATCGAGCGGGTCACCGAGCTGCAAGAACTCTTCCTCAC
GCGCGTCGGGCTCGACATCGGCAAGGTGTGGGTCGCGGACGACGGCGCCGCGGTGGCGGTCTGGACCACG
CCGGAGAGCGTCGAAGCGGGGGCGGTGTTCGCCGAGATCGGCCCGCGCATGGCCGAGTTGAGCGGTTCCC
GGCTGGCCGCGCAGCAACAGATGGAAGGCCTCCTGGCGCCGCACCGGCCCAAGGAGCCCGCGTGGTTCCT
GGCCACCGTCGGCGTCTCGCCCGACCACCAGGGCAAGGGTCTGGGCAGCGCCGTCGTGCTCCCCGGAGTG
GAGGCGGCCGAGCGCGCCGGGGTGCCCGCCTTCCTGGAGACCTCCGCGCCCCGCAACCTCCCCTTCTACG
AGCGGCTCGGCTTCACCGTCACCGCCGACGTCGAGGTGCCCGAAGGACCGCGCACCTGGTGCATGACCCG
CAAGCCCGGTGCCTGAGTTTAAACATCAACCTCTGGATTACAAAATTTGTGAAAGATTGACTGGTATTCT
TAACTATGTTGCTCCTTTTACGCTATGTGGATACGCTGCTTTAATGCCTTTGTATCATGCTATTGCTTCC
CGTATGGCTTTCATTTTCTCCTCCTTGTATAAATCCTGGTTGCTGTCTCTTTATGAGGAGTTGTGGCCCG
TTGTCAGGCAACGTGGCGTGGTGTGCACTGTGTTTGCTGACGCAACCCCCACTGGTTGGGGCATTGCCAC
CACCTGTCAGCTCCTTTCCGGGACTTTCGCTTTCCCCCTCCCTATTGCCACGGCGGAACTCATCGCCGCC
TGCCTTGCCCGCTGCTGGACAGGGGCTCGGCTGTTGGGCACTGACAATTCCGTGGTGTTGTCGGGGAAGC
TGACGTCCTTTCCATGGCTGCTCGCCTGTGTTGCCACCTGGATTCTGCGCGGGACGTCCTTCTGCTACGT
CCCTTCGGCCCTCAATCCAGCGGACCTTCCTTCCCGCGGCCTGCTGCCGGCTCTGCGGCCTCTTCCGCGT
CTTCGCCTTCGCCCTCAGACGAGTCGGATCTCCCTTTGGGCCGCCTCCCCGCCTGGCCTGCAGGGGTACC
TTTAAGACCAATGACTTACAAGGCAGCTGTAGATCTTAGCCACTTTTTAAAAGAAAAGAGGGGACTGGAA
GGGCTAATTCACTCCCAACGAAGACAAGATATCCTTGATCTGTGGATCTACCACACACAAGGCTACTTCC
CTGATTAGCAGAACTACACACCAGGGCCAGGGGTCAGATATCCACTGACCTTTGGATGGTGCTACAAGCT
AGTACCAGTTGAGCCAGATAAGGTAGAAGAGGCCAATAAAGGAGAGAACACCAGCTTGTTACACCCTGTG
AGCCTGCATGGGATGGATGACCCGGAGAGAGAAGTGTTAGAGTGGAGGTTTGACAGCCGCCTAGCATTTC
ATCACGTGGCCCGAGAGCTGCATCCGGAGTACTTCAAGAACTGCTGATATCGAGCTTGCTACAAGGGACT
TTCCGCTGGGGACTTTCCAGGGAGGCGTGGCCTGGGCGGGACTGGGGAGTGGCGAGCCCTCAGATCCTGC
ATATAAGCAGCTGCTTTTTGCCTGTACTGGGTCTCTCTGGTTAGACCAGATCTGAGCCTGGGAGCTCTCT
GGCTAACTAGGGAACCCACTGCTTAAGCCTCAATAAAGCTTGCCTTGAGTGCTTCAAGTAGTGTGTGCCC
GTCTGTTGTGTGACTCTGGTAACTAGAGATCCCTCAGACCCTTTTAGTCAGTGTGGAAAATCTCTAGCAG
TAGTAGTTCATGTCATCTTATTATTCAGTATTTATAACTTGCAAAGAAATGAATATCAGAGAGTGAGAGG
CCTTGACATTGCTAGCGTTTTACCGTCGACCTCTAGCTAGAGCTTGGCGTAATCATGGTCATAGCTGTTT
CCTGTGTGAAATTGTTATCCGCTCACAATTCCACACAACATACGAGCCGGAAGCATAAAGTGTAAAGCCT
GGGGTGCCTAATGAGTGAGCTAACTCACATTAATTGCGTTGCGCTCACTGCCCGCTTTCCAGTCGGGAAA
CCTGTCGTGCCAGCTGCATTAATGAATCGGCCAACGCGCGGGGAGAGGCGGTTTGCGTATTGGGCGCTCT
TCCGCTTCCTCGCTCACTGACTCGCTGCGCTCGGTCGTTCGGCTGCGGCGAGCGGTATCAGCTCACTCAA
AGGCGGTAATACGGTTATCCACAGAATCAGGGGATAACGCAGGAAAGAACATGTGAGCAAAAGGCCAGCA
AAAGGCCAGGAACCGTAAAAAGGCCGCGTTGCTGGCGTTTTTCCATAGGCTCCGCCCCCCTGACGAGCAT
CACAAAAATCGACGCTCAAGTCAGAGGTGGCGAAACCCGACAGGACTATAAAGATACCAGGCGTTTCCCC
CTGGAAGCTCCCTCGTGCGCTCTCCTGTTCCGACCCTGCCGCTTACCGGATACCTGTCCGCCTTTCTCCC
TTCGGGAAGCGTGGCGCTTTCTCATAGCTCACGCTGTAGGTATCTCAGTTCGGTGTAGGTCGTTCGCTCC
AAGCTGGGCTGTGTGCACGAACCCCCCGTTCAGCCCGACCGCTGCGCCTTATCCGGTAACTATCGTCTTG
AGTCCAACCCGGTAAGACACGACTTATCGCCACTGGCAGCAGCCACTGGTAACAGGATTAGCAGAGCGAG
GTATGTAGGCGGTGCTACAGAGTTCTTGAAGTGGTGGCCTAACTACGGCTACACTAGAAGAACAGTATTT
GGTATCTGCGCTCTGCTGAAGCCAGTTACCTTCGGAAAAAGAGTTGGTAGCTCTTGATCCGGCAAACAAA
CCACCGCTGGTAGCGGTGGTTTTTTTGTTTGCAAGCAGCAGATTACGCGCAGAAAAAAAGGATCTCAAGA
AGATCCTTTGATCTTTTCTACGGGGTCTGACGCTCAGTGGAACGAAAACTCACGTTAAGGGATTTTGGTC
ATGAGATTATCAAAAAGGATCTTCACCTAGATCCTTTTAAATTAAAAATGAAGTTTTAAATCAATCTAAA
GTATATATGAGTAAACTTGGTCTGACAGTTACCAATGCTTAATCAGTGAGGCACCTATCTCAGCGATCTG
TCTATTTCGTTCATCCATAGTTGCCTGACTCCCCGTCGTGTAGATAACTACGATACGGGAGGGCTTACCA
TCTGGCCCCAGTGCTGCAATGATACCGCGAGACCCACGCTCACCGGCTCCAGATTTATCAGCAATAAACC
AGCCAGCCGGAAGGGCCGAGCGCAGAAGTGGTCCTGCAACTTTATCCGCCTCCATCCAGTCTATTAATTG
TTGCCGGGAAGCTAGAGTAAGTAGTTCGCCAGTTAATAGTTTGCGCAACGTTGTTGCCATTGCTACAGGC
ATCGTGGTGTCACGCTCGTCGTTTGGTATGGCTTCATTCAGCTCCGGTTCCCAACGATCAAGGCGAGTTA
CATGATCCCCCATGTTGTGCAAAAAAGCGGTTAGCTCCTTCGGTCCTCCGATCGTTGTCAGAAGTAAGTT
GGCCGCAGTGTTATCACTCATGGTTATGGCAGCACTGCATAATTCTCTTACTGTCATGCCATCCGTAAGA
TGCTTTTCTGTGACTGGTGAGTACTCAACCAAGTCATTCTGAGAATAGTGTATGCGGCGACCGAGTTGCT
CTTGCCCGGCGTCAATACGGGATAATACCGCGCCACATAGCAGAACTTTAAAAGTGCTCATCATTGGAAA
ACGTTCTTCGGGGCGAAAACTCTCAAGGATCTTACCGCTGTTGAGATCCAGTTCGATGTAACCCACTCGT
GCACCCAACTGATCTTCAGCATCTTTTACTTTCACCAGCGTTTCTGGGTGAGCAAAAACAGGAAGGCAAA
ATGCCGCAAAAAAGGGAATAAGGGCGACACGGAAATGTTGAATACTCATACTCTTCCTTTTTCAATATTA
TTGAAGCATTTATCAGGGTTATTGTCTCATGAGCGGATACATATTTGAATGTATTTAGAAAAATAAACAA
ATAGGGGTTCCGCGCACATTTCCCCGAAAAGTGCCACCTGACGTCGACGGATCGGGAGATCAACTTGTTT
ATTGCAGCTTATAATGGTTACAAATAAAGCAATAGCATCACAAATTTCACAAATAAAGCATTTTTTTCAC
TGCATTCTAGTTGTGGTTTGTCCAAACTCATCAATGTATCTTATCATGTCTGGATCAACTGGATAACTCA
AGCTAACCAAAATCATCCCAAACTTCCCACCCCATACCCTATTACCACTGCCAATTACCTGTGGTTTCAT
TTACTCTAAACCTGTGATTCCTCTGAATTATTTTCATTTTAAAGAAATTGTATTTGTTAAATATGTACTA
CAAACTTAGTAGT
Features (pLannotate 1.2.2; 22 found; start..end, strand, type, name):
    377..634     +  LTR            5' LTR (truncated): truncated 5' long terminal repeat (LTR) from HIV-1
    681..806     +  misc_feature   HIV-1 Ψ: packaging signal of human immunodeficiency virus type 1
    790..1128    +  CDS            HIV-1 gag (fragment): gag protein from human immunodeficiency virus 1; gag
   1303..1536    +  misc_feature   RRE: The Rev response element (RRE) of HIV-1 allows for Rev-dependent mRNA export from the nucleus to the cytoplasm.
   1913..2013    +  CDS            Rev (fragment): human immunodeficiency virus 1 (HIV-1) Rev protein; rev; enhances nuclear export of unspliced and incompletely spliced viral mRNAs
   2028..2143    +  misc_feature   cPPT/CTS: central polypurine tract and central termination sequence of HIV-1 (lacking the first T)
   2184..3348    +  promoter       EF-1α promoter: strong constitutive promoter for human elongation factor EF-1α
   4293..4416    +  ncRNA          3' miR-30a: sequence downstream of the 71-nt precursor of the human miR-30a microRNA (Zeng et al., 2002) miRNA
   4430..4929    +  promoter       PGK promoter: mouse phosphoglycerate kinase 1 promoter
   4947..5546    +  CDS            PuroR: puromycin N-acetyltransferase; pac from Streptomyces alboniger; confers resistance to puromycin
   5555..6142    +  misc_feature   WPRE: woodchuck hepatitis virus posttranscriptional regulatory element
   6156..6554    +  CDS            nef (fragment): NEF_HV1BR - Experimental evidence at protein level: Swiss-Prot protein existence level 1. Extracellular Nef protein targets CD4(+) T-lymphocytes for apoptosis by interacting with CXCR4 surface receptors (PubMed:14990729). From Human immunodeficiency virus type 1 group M subtype B (isolate BRU/LAI) (HIV-1).
   6602..6859    +  LTR            5' LTR (truncated): truncated 5' long terminal repeat (LTR) from HIV-1
   7012..7028    -  protein_bind   lac operator: The lac repressor binds to the lac operator to inhibit transcription in E. coli. This inhibition can be relieved by adding lactose or isopropyl-β-D-thiogalactopyranoside (IPTG). lac repressor encoded by lacI
   7036..7066    -  promoter       lac promoter: promoter for the E. coli lac operon
   7081..7102    -  protein_bind   CAP binding site: CAP binding activates transcription in the presence of cAMP. E. coli catabolite activator protein
   7115..7207    -  CDS            lacI (fragment): lac repressor; lacI; The lac repressor binds to the lac operator to inhibit transcription in E. coli. This inhibition can be relieved by adding lactose or isopropyl-β-D-thiogalactopyranoside (IPTG).
   7390..7978    -  rep_origin     ori: high-copy-number ColE1/pMB1/pBR322/pUC origin of replication
   8149..9009    -  CDS            AmpR: β-lactamase; bla; confers resistance to ampicillin, carbenicillin, and related antibiotics
   9010..9114    -  promoter       AmpR promoter: bla
   9162..9296    +  polyA_signal   SV40 poly(A) signal: SV40 polyadenylation signal
   9463..329     +  CDS            nef (fragment) (across the origin): NEF_HV1BR - Experimental evidence at protein level: Swiss-Prot protein existence level 1. Extracellular Nef protein targets CD4(+) T-lymphocytes for apoptosis by interacting with CXCR4 surface receptors (PubMed:14990729). From Human immunodeficiency virus type 1 group M subtype B (isolate BRU/LAI) (HIV-1).
