[The description below was written by a language model from this plasmid's Addgene catalogue record and pLannotate feature annotations shown in this document.]
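Description:
LEAPPW is a 9,463-nt lentiviral shRNAmir backbone built on Clontech's pLVX-Puro and intended for RNA interference in mammalian cells with puromycin selection. In bacteria it is maintained through a high-copy ColE1/pUC-type origin and an ampicillin resistance gene (β-lactamase with its own promoter). Remnants of the lac promoter/operator region and an SV40 poly(A) signal also sit in the plasmid backbone outside the viral unit.

The HIV-1-derived transfer cassette is flanked by two LTR annotations, each preceded by a nef fragment, which likely reflects nef/U3 overlap. It also carries the Ψ packaging signal with a gag fragment, the Rev response element for Rev-dependent nuclear export of the genomic RNA, and the cPPT/CTS element, which aids nuclear import and transduction. Downstream, the human EF-1α promoter drives the synthetic miR-AB insert, cloned between BamHI and ApaI sites. The annotation identifies only a 3′ miR-30a flanking sequence within this region, consistent with a microRNA-embedded shRNA scaffold. Roughly 900 nt between the EF-1α promoter and that flank are unannotated, so the record does not say what else the insert contains. A separate mouse PGK promoter then expresses puromycin N-acetyltransferase, followed by a WPRE that enhances transcript stability and expression.

In this arrangement a Pol II transcript from EF-1α would be processed by the microRNA machinery into a mature silencing RNA, while the independent PGK-PuroR unit allows transduced cells to be selected. As a backbone, LEAPPW is meant to receive user-designed shRNA sequences. It belongs to the miR-AB toolkit, which was described for multicolor-barcoded multiplex RNAi at the single-cell level.
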