Addgene plasmid #205675: LEAPPW
Purpose: shRNAmir backbone for RNA interference, with Puromycin selection
Depositing lab: Dapeng Wang. Depositing organization: Shandong Medical and Pharmaceutical University. Publication: miR-AB, a miRNA-based shRNA viral toolkit for multicolor-barcoded multiplex RNAi at a single-cell level. Wang D, Xiu J, Zhao J, Luo J. EMBO Rep. 2022 Apr 5;23(4):e53691. doi: 10.15252/embr.202153691. Epub 2022 Feb 24. PubMed 35201651.
Backbone
  Vector backbone: pLVX-Puro
  Backbone manufacturer: Clontech
  Vector type: Lentiviral
Growth in bacteria
  Bacterial resistance: Ampicillin, 100 μg/mL
  Growth temperature: 37°C
  Growth strain: NEB Stable
  Copy number: High Copy
Gene/Insert
  Gene/Insert name: miR-AB
  Species: Synthetic
  Promoter: EF1a
  Cloning method: Restriction Enzyme; 5′ cloning site BamHI (unknown if destroyed); 3′ cloning site ApaI (unknown if destroyed)
  Sequencing primers: 3′ PGK Reverse: GCCAGAGGCCACTTGTGTAG
Terms and licenses: Academic/Nonprofit Terms; Industry Terms: Not Available to Industry
How to cite: LEAPPW was a gift from Dapeng Wang (Addgene plasmid # 205675 ; http://n2t.net/addgene:205675 ; RRID:Addgene_205675)
